Addgene plasmid #243930: pUPD3_PARTPRM_J23100
Purpose: GoldenBraid2.0 Constitutive promoter, lacking ribosome binding site.
Depositing lab: Christophe Herman. Depositing organization: Baylor College of Medicine. Publication: GoldenBraid2.0 E. coli: a comprehensive and characterized toolkit for enterics. Cooke MB, Welch KT, Ramirez LD, Wen AX, Marciano DC, Herman C. Synth Biol (Oxf). 2025 Aug 14;10(1):ysaf015. doi: 10.1093/synbio/ysaf015. eCollection 2025. PubMed 40927394.
Backbone
  Vector backbone: pUPD3
  Vector type: Bacterial Expression
Growth in bacteria
  Bacterial resistance: Chloramphenicol, 25 μg/mL
  Growth temperature: 37°C
  Growth strain: DH5alpha
  Copy number: High Copy
Gene/Insert
  Gene/Insert name: J23100
  Species: Synthetic
  Insert size (bp): 36
  Cloning method: Golden Gate
Terms and licenses: Academic/Nonprofit Terms; Industry Terms: Not Available to Industry
How to cite: pUPD3_PARTPRM_J23100 was a gift from Christophe Herman (Addgene plasmid # 243930 ; http://n2t.net/addgene:243930 ; RRID:Addgene_243930)
