[The description below was written by a language model from this plasmid's Addgene catalogue record and pLannotate feature annotations shown in this document.]
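Description:
pUPD3_PARTPRM_J23100 is a small (about 2.4 kb) GoldenBraid2.0 part-domestication plasmid that stores a single standardized DNA part, the synthetic constitutive bacterial promoter J23100, in the pUPD3 entry vector. It is listed as a bacterial expression vector and is propagated in E. coli at high copy from a ColE1/pUC-type origin. Selection is with chloramphenicol, through a cat (chloramphenicol acetyltransferase) gene driven by its own promoter. The backbone also carries an f1 phage origin, flanking T7 and SP6 phage promoters, and a short lacZα remnant. The remnant is consistent with a blue/white screening cassette having been replaced when the part was inserted, though the record does not state this. A short tet promoter fragment is also annotated in the backbone.

The insert is only 36 bp, is synthetic, and was introduced by Golden Gate cloning. The automated annotation labels this region as a fragment of the related J23119 promoter, which reflects the close sequence similarity among members of this promoter family rather than a different insert; the catalogue entry identifies the part as J23100. The part deliberately lacks a ribosome binding site, so it supplies transcription initiation only. It is meant to be combined with separate RBS, coding sequence and terminator parts to build a complete transcriptional unit. The plasmid therefore does not express anything itself but serves as a reusable promoter module within a GoldenBraid2.0 toolkit for modular, hierarchical Type IIS assembly of genetic circuits in E. coli and related enteric bacteria. The feature table does not annotate the specific restriction sites or overhangs that flank the part.
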