Features (pLannotate 1.2.2; 9 found; start..end, strand, type, name):
     12..36      +  promoter       J23119(SpeI) promoter (fragment): bacterial promoter (Registry of Standard Biological Parts BBa J23119) modified to end with an SpeI site
     88..106     -  promoter       SP6 promoter: promoter for bacteriophage SP6 RNA polymerase
    253..841     -  rep_origin     ori: high-copy-number ColE1/pMB1/pBR322/pUC origin of replication
    956..1058    +  promoter       cat promoter: promoter of the E. coli cat gene encoding chloramphenicol acetyltransferase
   1059..1715    +  CDS            cat: CAT_ECOLX - Experimental evidence at protein level: Swiss-Prot protein existence level 1. This enzyme is an effector of chloramphenicol resistance in bacteria. From Escherichia coli. This protein is used as a marker in many commonly used cloning vectors, such as pACYC184.
   1803..1820    -  promoter       tet promoter (fragment): E. coli promoter for tetracycline efflux protein gene
   1831..2286    +  rep_origin     f1 ori (sequence partly withheld): f1 bacteriophage origin of replication; arrow indicates direction of (+) strand synthesis
   2305..2326    -  CDS            lacZα (fragment): LacZα fragment of β-galactosidase; lacZ fragment
   2329..2347    +  promoter       T7 promoter: promoter for bacteriophage T7 RNA polymerase
>Addgene plasmid #243930 | pUPD3_PARTPRM_J23100 | addgene full sequence | sequence record 487730 | Addgene NGS Result
GGTCTCGGGAGTTGACGGCTAGCTCAGTCCTAGGTACAGTGCTAGCTCAAACGAGACCACTCATCGCCCA
ATCACTAGTGAATTCGTTCTATAGTGTCACCTAAATACCATAGAGCCGTTGGTCATAGCTGTTTCCTGTC
CAGGCATCATGACACGGTTATCCACAGAATCAGGGGATAACGCAGGAAAGAACATGTGAGCAAAAGGCCA
GCAAAAGGCCAGGAACCGTAAAAAGGCCGCGTTGCTGGCGTTTTTCCATAGGCTCCGCCCCCCTGACGAG
CATCACAAAAATCGACGCTCAAGTCAGAGGTGGCGAAACCCGACAGGACTATAAAGATACCAGGCGTTTC
CCCCTGGAAGCTCCCTCGTGCGCTCTCCTGTTCCGACCCTGCCGCTTACCGGATACCTGTCCGCCTTTCT
CCCTTCGGGAAGCGTGGCGCTTTCTCATAGCTCACGCTGTAGGTATCTCAGTTCGGTGTAGGTCGTTCGC
TCCAAGCTGGGCTGTGTGCACGAACCCCCCGTTCAGCCCGACCGCTGCGCCTTATCCGGTAACTATCGTC
TTGAGTCCAACCCGGTAAGACACGACTTATCGCCACTGGCAGCAGCCACTGGTAACAGGATTAGCAGAGC
GAGGTATGTAGGCGGTGCTACAGAGTTCTTGAAGTGGTGGCCTAACTACGGCTACACTAGAAGAACAGTA
TTTGGTATCTGCGCTCTGCTGAAGCCAGTTACCTTCGGAAAAAGAGTTGGTAGCTCTTGATCCGGCAAAC
AAACCACCGCTGGTAGCGGTGGTTTTTTTGTTTGCAAGCAGCAGATTACGCGCAGAAAAAAAGGATCTCA
AGAAGATCCTTTGATCTTTTCTACGGGGTCTGACGCTCAGTGGAACGAAAACTCACGTTAAGGGATTTTG
GTCATGAGATTATCAAAAAGGATCTTCACCTAGATCCTTTTGTGATGATCGGCACGTAAGAGGTTCCAAC
TTTCACCATAATGAAATAAGATCACTACCGGGCGTATTTTTTGAGTTATCGAGATTTTCAGGAGCTAAGG
AAGCTAAAATGGAGAAAAAAATCACTGGATATACCACCGTTGATATATCCCAATGGCATCGTAAAGAACA
TTTTGAGGCATTTCAGTCAGTTGCTCAATGTACCTATAACCAGACCGTTCAGCTGGATATTACGGCCTTT
TTAAAGACCGTAAAGAAAAATAAGCACAAGTTTTATCCGGCCTTTATTCACATTCTTGCCCGCCTGATGA
ATGCTCATCCGGAATTCCGTATGGCAATGAAAGACGGTGAGCTGGTGATATGGGATAGTGTTCACCCTTG
TTACACCGTTTTCCATGAGCAAACTGAAACGTTTTCATCGCTCTGGAGTGAATACCACGACGATTTCCGG
CAGTTTCTACACATATATTCGCAAGATGTGGCGTGTTACGGTGAAAACCTGGCCTATTTCCCTAAAGGGT
TTATTGAGAATATGTTTTTCGTGTCAGCCAATCCCTGGGTGAGTTTCACCAGTTTTGATTTAAACGTGGC
CAATATGGACAACTTCTTCGCCCCCGTTTTCACCATGGGCAAATATTATACGCAAGGCGACAAGGTGCTG
ATGCCGCTGGCGATTCAGGTTCATCATGCCGTTTGTGATGGCTTCCATGTCGGCAGAATGCTTAATGAAT
TACAACAGTACTGCGATGAGTGGCAGGGCGGGGCGTAATTTTTTTAAGGCAGTTATTGGTGCCCTTAAAC
GCCTGGTTGCTACGCCTGAATAAGTGATAATAAGCGGATGAATGGCAGAAATTCGATGATAAGCTGTCAA
ACATGATGT
[125 nt withheld, positions 1830-1954]
C
[91 nt withheld, positions 1956-2046]
AGGGTGATGGTTCACGTAGTGGGCCAGCGCCCTGATAGACGGTTTTTCGCCCTTTGACGTTGGAGTCCAC
GTTCTTT
[37 nt withheld, positions 2124-2160]
ACCCTATCTCGGTCTATTCTTTTGATTTATAAGGGATTTTGCCGATTTCGGCCTATTGGTTAAAAAATGA
GCTGATTTAACAAAAATTTAACGCGAATTTTAACAAAATATTAACGCTTACAATTTTAACATTGTAGAAA
CGCATGTAAAACGACGGCCAGTGAATTGTAATACGACTCACTATAGGGTGAATTCCGCTTAGGACCTTAG
ATATTGATCTCAA
